>Addgene plasmid #148588 | pT7-V5-SBP-Hs4EHP_AE | addgene full sequence | sequence record 474962 | Addgene NGS Result
TAGTTATTAATAGTAATCAATTACGGGGTCATTAGTTCATAGCCCATATATGGAGTTCCGCGTTACATAA
CTTACGGTAAATGGCCCGCCTGGCTGACCGCCCAACGACCCCCGCCCATTGACGTCAATAATGACGTATG
TTCCCATAGTAACGCCAATAGGGACTTTCCATTGACGTCAATGGGTGGAGTATTTACGGTAAACTGCCCA
CTTGGCAGTACATCAAGTGTATCATATGCCAAGTACGCCCCCTATTGACGTCAATGACGGTAAATGGCCC
GCCTGGCATTATGCCCAGTACATGACCTTATGGGACTTTCCTACTTGGCAGTACATCTACGTATTAGTCA
TCGCTATTACCATGGTGATGCGGTTTTGGCAGTACATCAATGGGCGTGGATAGCGGTTTGACTCACGGGG
ATTTCCAAGTCTCCACCCCATTGACGTCAATGGGAGTTTGTTTTGGCACCAAAATCAACGGGACTTTCCA
AAATGTCGTAACAACTCCGCCCCATTGACGCAAATGGGCGGTAGGCGTGTACGGTGGGAGGTCTATATAA
GCAGAGCTCTCTGGCTAACTAGAGAACCCACTGCTTACTGGCTTATCGAAATTAATACGACTCACTATAG
GGAGACCCAAGCTCTAGCGCTACCGGTCGCCACCATGGGTAAGCCTATCCCTAACCCTCTCCTCGGTCTC
GATTCTACGCCCGGAAGCGGTAGCGGTACGATGGACGAGAAGACCACCGGCTGGGGGGGCGGCCACGTGG
TGGAGGGCCTGGCCGGCGAGCTGGAGCAGCTGCGGGCCAGGCTGGAGCACCACCCTCAGGGCCAGCGGGA
GCCCAGATCTCGAGCTATGAACAACAAGTTCGACGCTTTGAAAGATGATGACAGTGGGGACCATGATCAG
AATGAAGAAAACAGCACACAGAAAGATGGTGAGAAGGAAAAAACGGAACGAGACAAGAATCAGAGCAGTA
GCAAGAGAAAGGCTGTTGTCCCTGGACCGGCAGAGCATCCCCTGCAGTACAACTACACTTTTTGGTACTC
CAGGAGAACCCCCGGCCGTCCCACGAGCTCACAGAGCTATGAACAGAATATCAAACAGATTGGCACCTTT
GCCTCTGTGGAGCAGTTCTGGAGGTTTTATAGCCACATGGTACGTCCTGGGGACCTGACAGGCCACAGTG
ACTTCCATCTCTTCAAAGAAGGAATTAAACCCATGTGGGAGGATGATGCAAATAAAAATGGTGGCAAGTG
GATTATTCGGCTGCGGAAGGGCTTGGCCTCCCGTTGCTGGGAGAATCTCATTTTGGCCATGCTGGGGGAA
CAGTTCATGGTTGGGGAGGAGATCTGTGGGGCTGTGGTGTCTGTCCGCTTTCAGGAAGACATTATTTCAA
TATGGAATAAGACTGCCAGTGACCAAGCAACCACAGCCCGAATCCGGGACACACTTCGGCGAGTGCTTAA
CCTACCTCCCAACACCATTATGGAATACAAAACTCACACCGACAGCATCAAAATGCCAGGCAGGCTGGGC
CCCCAAAGGCTCCTTTTTCAAAACCTCTGGAAGCCGCGGTTGAATGTGCCATGAGGATCCACCGGATCTA
GATAACTGATCATAATCAGCCATACCACATTTGTAGAGGTTTTACTTGCTTTAAAAAACCTCCCACACCT
CCCCCTGAACCTGAAACATAAAATGAATGCAATTGTTGTTGTTAACTTGTTTATTGCAGCTTATAATGGT
TACAAATAAAGCAATAGCATCACAAATTTCACAAATAAAGCATTTTTTTCACTGCATTCTAGTTGTGGTT
TGTCCAAACTCATCAATGTATCTTAACGCGTAAATTGTAAGCGTTAATATTTTGTTAAAATTCGCGTTAA
ATTTTTGTTAAATCAGCTCATTTTTTAACCAATAGGCCGAAATCGGCAAAATCCCTTATAAATCAAAAGA
ATAGACCGAGATAGGGT
[37 nt withheld, positions 1978-2014]
AAAGAACGTGGACTCCAACGTCAAAGG
[49 nt withheld, positions 2042-2090]
T
[91 nt withheld, positions 2092-2182]
G
[124 nt withheld, positions 2184-2307]
CAGGTGGCACTTTTCGGGGAAATGTGCGCGGAACCCCTATTTGTTTATTTTTCTAAATACATTCAAATAT
GTATCCGCTCATGAGACAATAACCCTGATAAATGCTTCAATAATATTGAAAAAGGAAGAGTCCTGAGGCG
GAAAGAACCAGCTGTGGAATGTGTGTCAGTTAGGGTGTGGAAAGTCCCCAGGCTCCCCAGCAGGCAGAAG
TATGCAAAGCATGCATCTCAATTAGTCAGCAACCAGGTGTGGAAAGTCCCCAGGCTCCCCAGCAGGCAGA
AGTATGCAAAGCATGCATCTCAATTAGTCAGCAACCATAGTCCCGCCCCTAACTCCGCCCATCCCGCCCC
TAACTCCGCCCAGTTCCGCCCATTCTCCGCCCCATGGCTGACTAATTTTTTTTATTTATGCAGAGGCCGA
GGCCGCCTCGGCCTCTGAGCTATTCCAGAAGTAGTGAGGAGGCTTTTTTGGAGGCCTAGGCTTTTGCAAA
GATCGATCAAGAGACAGGATGAGGATCGTTTCGCATGATTGAACAAGATGGATTGCACGCAGGTTCTCCG
GCCGCTTGGGTGGAGAGGCTATTCGGCTATGACTGGGCACAACAGACAATCGGCTGCTCTGATGCCGCCG
TGTTCCGGCTGTCAGCGCAGGGGCGCCCGGTTCTTTTTGTCAAGACCGACCTGTCCGGTGCCCTGAATGA
ACTGCAAGACGAGGCAGCGCGGCTATCGTGGCTGGCCACGACGGGCGTTCCTTGCGCAGCTGTGCTCGAC
GTTGTCACTGAAGCGGGAAGGGACTGGCTGCTATTGGGCGAAGTGCCGGGGCAGGATCTCCTGTCATCTC
ACCTTGCTCCTGCCGAGAAAGTATCCATCATGGCTGATGCAATGCGGCGGCTGCATACGCTTGATCCGGC
TACCTGCCCATTCGACCACCAAGCGAAACATCGCATCGAGCGAGCACGTACTCGGATGGAAGCCGGTCTT
GTCGATCAGGATGATCTGGACGAAGAGCATCAGGGGCTCGCGCCAGCCGAACTGTTCGCCAGGCTCAAGG
CGAGCATGCCCGACGGCGAGGATCTCGTCGTGACCCATGGCGATGCCTGCTTGCCGAATATCATGGTGGA
AAATGGCCGCTTTTCTGGATTCATCGACTGTGGCCGGCTGGGTGTGGCGGACCGCTATCAGGACATAGCG
TTGGCTACCCGTGATATTGCTGAAGAGCTTGGCGGCGAATGGGCTGACCGCTTCCTCGTGCTTTACGGTA
TCGCCGCTCCCGATTCGCAGCGCATCGCCTTCTATCGCCTTCTTGACGAGTTCTTCTGAGCGGGACTCTG
GGGTTCGAAATGACCGACCAAGCGACGCCCAACCTGCCATCACGAGATTTCGATTCCACCGCCGCCTTCT
ATGAAAGGTTGGGCTTCGGAATCGTTTTCCGGGACGCCGGCTGGATGATCCTCCAGCGCGGGGATCTCAT
GCTGGAGTTCTTCGCCCACCCTAGGGGGAGGCTAACTGAAACACGGAAGGAGACAATACCGGAAGGAACC
CGCGCTATGACGGCAATAAAAAGACAGAATAAAACGCACGGTGTTGGGTCGTTTGTTCATAAACGCGGGG
TTCGGTCCCAGGGCTGGCACTCTGTCGATACCCCACCGAGACCCCATTGGGGCCAATACGCCCGCGTTTC
TTCCTTTTCCCCACCCCACCCCCCAAGTTCGGGTGAAGGCCCAGGGCTCGCAGCCAACGTCGGGGCGGCA
GGCCCTGCCATAGCCTCAGGTTACTCATATATACTTTAGATTGATTTAAAACTTCATTTTTAATTTAAAA
GGATCTAGGTGAAGATCCTTTTTGATAATCTCATGACCAAAATCCCTTAACGTGAGTTTTCGTTCCACTG
AGCGTCAGACCCCGTAGAAAAGATCAAAGGATCTTCTTGAGATCCTTTTTTTCTGCGCGTAATCTGCTGC
TTGCAAACAAAAAAACCACCGCTACCAGCGGTGGTTTGTTTGCCGGATCAAGAGCTACCAACTCTTTTTC
CGAAGGTAACTGGCTTCAGCAGAGCGCAGATACCAAATACTGTTCTTCTAGTGTAGCCGTAGTTAGGCCA
CCACTTCAAGAACTCTGTAGCACCGCCTACATACCTCGCTCTGCTAATCCTGTTACCAGTGGCTGCTGCC
AGTGGCGATAAGTCGTGTCTTACCGGGTTGGACTCAAGACGATAGTTACCGGATAAGGCGCAGCGGTCGG
GCTGAACGGGGGGTTCGTGCACACAGCCCAGCTTGGAGCGAACGACCTACACCGAACTGAGATACCTACA
GCGTGAGCTATGAGAAAGCGCCACGCTTCCCGAAGGGAGAAAGGCGGACAGGTATCCGGTAAGCGGCAGG
GTCGGAACAGGAGAGCGCACGAGGGAGCTTCCAGGGGGAAACGCCTGGTATCTTTATAGTCCTGTCGGGT
TTCGCCACCTCTGACTTGAGCGTCGATTTTTGTGATGCTCGTCAGGGGGGCGGAGCCTATGGAAAAACGC
CAGCAACGCGGCCTTTTTACGGTTCCTGGCCTTTTGCTGGCCTTTTGCTCACATGTTCTTTCCTGCGTTA
TCCCCTGATTCTGTGGATAACCGTATTACCGCCATGCAT
Features (pLannotate 1.2.2; 17 found; start..end, strand, type, name):
     61..364     +  enhancer       CMV enhancer: human cytomegalovirus immediate early enhancer
    365..568     +  promoter       CMV promoter: human cytomegalovirus (CMV) immediate early promoter
    564..597     +  LTR            5' LTR (truncated) (fragment): truncated 5' long terminal repeat (LTR) from HIV-1
    613..631     +  promoter       T7 promoter: promoter for bacteriophage T7 RNA polymerase
    668..709     +  CDS            V5 tag: epitope tag from simian virus 5
    731..844     +  CDS            SBP: streptavidin-binding peptide selected from a peptide library; binds streptavidin with nanomolar affinity (Keefe et al., 2001)
    857..1591    +  CDS            EIF4E2: IF4E2_HUMAN - Also known as EIF4EL3. Experimental evidence at protein level: Swiss-Prot protein existence level 1. Recognizes and binds the 7-methylguanosine-containing mRNA cap during an early step in the initiation (PubMed:17368478, PubMed:25624349, PubMed:9582349). Acts as a repressor of translation initiation (PubMed:22751931). In contrast to EIF4E, it is unable to bind eIF4G (EIF4G1, EIF4G2 or EIF4G3), suggesting that it acts by competing with EIF4E and block assembly of eIF4F at the cap (By similarity). In P-bodies, component of a complex that promotes miRNA- mediated translational repre
   1617..1701    +  CDS            large T antigen (fragment): large T antigen from SV40 (simian virus 40)
   1724..1845    +  polyA_signal   SV40 poly(A) signal: SV40 polyadenylation signal
   1879..2307    -  rep_origin     f1 ori (sequence partly withheld): f1 bacteriophage origin of replication; arrow indicates direction of (+) strand synthesis
   2334..2438    +  promoter       AmpR promoter: bla
   2440..2797    +  promoter       SV40 promoter: SV40 enhancer and early promoter
   2832..3626    +  CDS            NeoR/KanR: aminoglycoside phosphotransferase from Tn5; aph(3')-II (or nptII); confers resistance to neomycin, kanamycin, and G418 (Geneticin®)
   3647..3799    +  CDS            ble (fragment): BLE_KLEPN - Experimental evidence at protein level: Swiss-Prot protein existence level 1. Binding protein with a strong affinity to the bleomycin family of antibiotics. Binds to CL990; an antimitotic-antibiotic compound. From Klebsiella pneumoniae.
   3858..3905    +  polyA_signal   HSV TK poly(A) signal: herpes simplex virus thymidine kinase polyadenylation signal (Cole and Stacy, 1985)
   3996..4012    -  polyA_signal   bGH poly(A) signal (fragment): bovine growth hormone polyadenylation signal
   4234..4822    +  rep_origin     ori: high-copy-number ColE1/pMB1/pBR322/pUC origin of replication
