>Addgene plasmid #148588 | pT7-V5-SBP-Hs4EHP_AE | analyzer sequence | sequence record 291036
TAGTTATTAATAGTAATCAATTACGGGGTCATTAGTTCATAGCCCATATATGGAGTTCCGCGTTACATAA
CTTACGGTAAATGGCCCGCCTGGCTGACCGCCCAACGACCCCCGCCCATTGACGTCAATAATGACGTATG
TTCCCATAGTAACGCCAATAGGGACTTTCCATTGACGTCAATGGGTGGAGTATTTACGGTAAACTGCCCA
CTTGGCAGTACATCAAGTGTATCATATGCCAAGTACGCCCCCTATTGACGTCAATGACGGTAAATGGCCC
GCCTGGCATTATGCCCAGTACATGACCTTATGGGACTTTCCTACTTGGCAGTACATCTACGTATTAGTCA
TCGCTATTACCATGGTGATGCGGTTTTGGCAGTACATCAATGGGCGTGGATAGCGGTTTGACTCACGGGG
ATTTCCAAGTCTCCACCCCATTGACGTCAATGGGAGTTTGTTTTGGCACCAAAATCAACGGGACTTTCCA
AAATGTCGTAACAACTCCGCCCCATTGACGCAAATGGGCGGTAGGCGTGTACGGTGGGAGGTCTATATAA
GCAGAGCTCTCTGGCTAACTAGAGAACCCACTGCTTACTGGCTTATCGAAATTAATACGACTCACTATAG
GGAGACCCAAGCTCTAGCGCTACCGGTCGCCACCATGGGTAAGCCTATCCCTAACCCTCTCCTCGGTCTC
GATTCTACGCCCGGAAGCGGTAGCGGTACGATGGACGAGAAGACCACCGGCTGGGGGGGCGGCCACGTGG
TGGAGGGCCTGGCCGGCGAGCTGGAGCAGCTGCGGGCCAGGCTGGAGCACCACCCTCAGGGCCAGCGGGA
GCCCAGATCTCGAGCTATGAACAACAAGTTCGACGCTTTGAAAGATGATGACAGTGGGGACCATGATCAG
AATGAAGAAAACAGCACACAGAAAGATGGTGAGAAGGAAAAAACGGAACGAGACAAGAATCAGAGCAGTA
GCAAGAGAAAGGCTGTTGTCCCTGGACCGGCAGAGCATCCCCTGCAGTACAACTACACTTTTTGGTACTC
CAGGAGAACCCCCGGCCGTCCCACGAGCTCACAGAGCTATGAACAGAATATCAAACAGATTGGCACCTTT
GCCTCTGTGGAGCAGTTCTGGAGGTTTTATAGCCACATGGTACGTCCTGGGGACCTGACAGGCCACAGTG
ACTTCCATCTCTTCAAAGAAGGAATTAAACCCATGTGGGAGGATGATGCAAATAAAAATGGTGGCAAGTG
GATTATTCGGCTGCGGAAGGGCTTGGCCTCCCGTTGCTGGGAGAATCTCATTTTGGCCATGCTGGGGGAA
CAGTTCATGGTTGGGGAGGAGATCTGTGGGGCTGTGGTGTCTGTCCGCTTTCAGGAAGACATTATTTCAA
TATGGAATAAGACTGCCAGTGACCAAGCAACCACAGCCCGAATCCGGGACACACTTCGGCGAGTGCTTAA
CCTACCTCCCAACACCATTATGGAATACAAAACTCACACCGACAGCATCAAAATGCCAGGCAGGCTGGGC
CCCCAAAGGCTCCTTTTTCAAAACCTCTGGAAGCCGCGGTTGAATGTGCCATGAGGATCCACCGGATCTA
GATAACTGATCATAATCAGCCATACCACATTTGTAGAGGTTTTACTTGCTTTAAAAAACCTCCCACACCT
CCCCCTGAACCTGAAACATAAAATGAATGCAATTGTTGTTGTTAACTTGTTTATTGCAGCTTATAATGGT
TACAAATAAAGCAATAGCATCACAAATTTCACAAATAAAGCATTTTTTTCACTGCATTCTAGTTGTGGTT
TGTCCAAACTCATCAATGTATCTTAACGCGTAAATTGTAAGCGTTAATATTTTGTTAAAATTCGCGTTAA
ATTTTTGTTAAATCAGCTCATTTTTTAACCAATAGGCCGAAATCGGCAAAATCCCTTATAAATCAAAAGA
ATAGACCGAGATAGGGT
[37 nt withheld, positions 1978-2014]
AAAGAACGTGGACTCCAACGTCAAAGG
[49 nt withheld, positions 2042-2090]
T
[91 nt withheld, positions 2092-2182]
G
[124 nt withheld, positions 2184-2307]
CAGGTGGCACTTTTCGGGGAAATGTGCGCGGAACCCCTATTTGTTTATTTTTCTAAATACATTCAAATAT
GTATCCGCTCATGAGACAATAACCCTGATAAATGCTTCAATAATATTGAAAAAGGAAGAGTCCTGAGGCG
GAAAGAACCAGCTGTGGAATGTGTGTCAGTTAGGGTGTGGAAAGTCCCCAGGCTCCCCAGCAGGCAGAAG
TATGCAAAGCATGCATCTCAATTAGTCAGCAACCAGGTGTGGAAAGTCCCCAGGCTCCCCAGCAGGCAGA
AGTATGCAAAGCATGCATCTCAATTAGTCAGCAACCATAGTCCCGCCCCTAACTCCGCCCATCCCGCCCC
TAACTCCGCCCAGTTCCGCCCATTCTCCGCCCCATGGCTGACTAATTTTTTTTATTTATGCAGAGGCCGA
GGCCGCCTCGGCCTCTGAGCTATTCCAGAAGTAGTGAGGAGGCTTTTTTGGAGGCCTAGGCTTTTGCAAA
GATCGATCAAGAGACAGGATGAGGATCGTTTCGCATGATTGAACAAGATGGATTGCACGCAGGTTCTCCG
GCCGCTTGGGTGGAGAGGCTATTCGGCTATGACTGGGCACAACAGACAATCGGCTGCTCTGATGCCGCCG
TGTTCCGGCTGTCAGCGCAGGGGCGCCCGGTTCTTTTTGTCAAGACCGACCTGTCCGGTGCCCTGAATGA
ACTGCAAGACGAGGCAGCGCGGCTATCGTGGCTGGCCACGACGGGCGTTCCTTGCGCAGCTGTGCTCGAC
GTTGTCACTGAAGCGGGAAGGGACTGGCTGCTATTGGGCGAAGTGCCGGGGCAGGATCTCCTGTCATCTC
ACCTTGCTCCTGCCGAGAAAGTATCCATCATGGCTGATGCAATGCGGCGGCTGCATACGCTTGATCCGGC
TACCTGCCCATTCGACCACCAAGCGAAACATCGCATCGAGCGAGCACGTACTCGGATGGAAGCCGGTCTT
GTCGATCAGGATGATCTGGACGAAGAGCATCAGGGGCTCGCGCCAGCCGAACTGTTCGCCAGGCTCAAGG
CGAGCATGCCCGACGGCGAGGATCTCGTCGTGACCCATGGCGATGCCTGCTTGCCGAATATCATGGTGGA
AAATGGCCGCTTTTCTGGATTCATCGACTGTGGCCGGCTGGGTGTGGCGGACCGCTATCAGGACATAGCG
TTGGCTACCCGTGATATTGCTGAAGAGCTTGGCGGCGAATGGGCTGACCGCTTCCTCGTGCTTTACGGTA
TCGCCGCTCCCGATTCGCAGCGCATCGCCTTCTATCGCCTTCTTGACGAGTTCTTCTGAGCGGGACTCTG
GGGTTCGAAATGACCGACCAAGCGACGCCCAACCTGCCATCACGAGATTTCGATTCCACCGCCGCCTTCT
ATGAAAGGTTGGGCTTCGGAATCGTTTTCCGGGACGCCGGCTGGATGATCCTCCAGCGCGGGGATCTCAT
GCTGGAGTTCTTCGCCCACCCTAGGGGGAGGCTAACTGAAACACGGAAGGAGACAATACCGGAAGGAACC
CGCGCTATGACGGCAATAAAAAGACAGAATAAAACGCACGGTGTTGGGTCGTTTGTTCATAAACGCGGGG
TTCGGTCCCAGGGCTGGCACTCTGTCGATACCCCACCGAGACCCCATTGGGGCCAATACGCCCGCGTTTC
TTCCTTTTCCCCACCCCACCCCCCAAGTTCGGGTGAAGGCCCAGGGCTCGCAGCCAACGTCGGGGCGGCA
GGCCCTGCCATAGCCTCAGGTTACTCATATATACTTTAGATTGATTTAAAACTTCATTTTTAATTTAAAA
GGATCTAGGTGAAGATCCTTTTTGATAATCTCATGACCAAAATCCCTTAACGTGAGTTTTCGTTCCACTG
AGCGTCAGACCCCGTAGAAAAGATCAAAGGATCTTCTTGAGATCCTTTTTTTCTGCGCGTAATCTGCTGC
TTGCAAACAAAAAAACCACCGCTACCAGCGGTGGTTTGTTTGCCGGATCAAGAGCTACCAACTCTTTTTC
CGAAGGTAACTGGCTTCAGCAGAGCGCAGATACCAAATACTGTCCTTCTAGTGTAGCCGTAGTTAGGCCA
CCACTTCAAGAACTCTGTAGCACCGCCTACATACCTCGCTCTGCTAATCCTGTTACCAGTGGCTGCTGCC
AGTGGCGATAAGTCGTGTCTTACCGGGTTGGACTCAAGACGATAGTTACCGGATAAGGCGCAGCGGTCGG
GCTGAACGGGGGGTTCGTGCACACAGCCCAGCTTGGAGCGAACGACCTACACCGAACTGAGATACCTACA
GCGTGAGCTATGAGAAAGCGCCACGCTTCCCGAAGGGAGAAAGGCGGACAGGTATCCGGTAAGCGGCAGG
GTCGGAACAGGAGAGCGCACGAGGGAGCTTCCAGGGGGAAACGCCTGGTATCTTTATAGTCCTGTCGGGT
TTCGCCACCTCTGACTTGAGCGTCGATTTTTGTGATGCTCGTCAGGGGGGCGGAGCCTATGGAAAAACGC
CAGCAACGCGGCCTTTTTACGGTTCCTGGCCTTTTGCTGGCCTTTTGCTCACATGTTCTTTCCTGCGTTA
TCCCCTGATTCTGTGGATAACCGTATTACCGCCATGCAT
Features (pLannotate 1.2.2; 17 found; start..end, strand, type, name):
     61..364     +  enhancer       CMV enhancer: human cytomegalovirus immediate early enhancer
    365..568     +  promoter       CMV promoter: human cytomegalovirus (CMV) immediate early promoter
    564..597     +  LTR            5' LTR (truncated) (fragment): truncated 5' long terminal repeat (LTR) from HIV-1
    613..631     +  promoter       T7 promoter: promoter for bacteriophage T7 RNA polymerase
    668..709     +  CDS            V5 tag: epitope tag from simian virus 5
    731..844     +  CDS            SBP: streptavidin-binding peptide selected from a peptide library; binds streptavidin with nanomolar affinity (Keefe et al., 2001)
    857..1591    +  CDS            EIF4E2: IF4E2_HUMAN - Also known as EIF4EL3. Experimental evidence at protein level: Swiss-Prot protein existence level 1. Recognizes and binds the 7-methylguanosine-containing mRNA cap during an early step in the initiation (PubMed:17368478, PubMed:25624349, PubMed:9582349). Acts as a repressor of translation initiation (PubMed:22751931). In contrast to EIF4E, it is unable to bind eIF4G (EIF4G1, EIF4G2 or EIF4G3), suggesting that it acts by competing with EIF4E and block assembly of eIF4F at the cap (By similarity). In P-bodies, component of a complex that promotes miRNA- mediated translational repre
   1617..1701    +  CDS            large T antigen (fragment): large T antigen from SV40 (simian virus 40)
   1724..1845    +  polyA_signal   SV40 poly(A) signal: SV40 polyadenylation signal
   1879..2307    -  rep_origin     f1 ori (sequence partly withheld): f1 bacteriophage origin of replication; arrow indicates direction of (+) strand synthesis
   2334..2438    +  promoter       AmpR promoter: bla
   2440..2797    +  promoter       SV40 promoter: SV40 enhancer and early promoter
   2832..3626    +  CDS            NeoR/KanR: aminoglycoside phosphotransferase from Tn5; aph(3')-II (or nptII); confers resistance to neomycin, kanamycin, and G418 (Geneticin®)
   3647..3799    +  CDS            ble (fragment): BLE_KLEPN - Experimental evidence at protein level: Swiss-Prot protein existence level 1. Binding protein with a strong affinity to the bleomycin family of antibiotics. Binds to CL990; an antimitotic-antibiotic compound. From Klebsiella pneumoniae.
   3858..3905    +  polyA_signal   HSV TK poly(A) signal: herpes simplex virus thymidine kinase polyadenylation signal (Cole and Stacy, 1985)
   3996..4012    -  polyA_signal   bGH poly(A) signal (fragment): bovine growth hormone polyadenylation signal
   4234..4822    +  rep_origin     ori: high-copy-number ColE1/pMB1/pBR322/pUC origin of replication
