[The description below was written by a language model from this plasmid's Addgene catalogue record and pLannotate feature annotations shown in this document.]
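Description:
pT7-V5-SBP-Hs4EHP_AE is a 4.9 kb mammalian expression plasmid encoding human 4EHP (eIF4E-2, gene EIF4E2), the cap-binding eIF4E homologue that acts as a repressor of translation initiation. The backbone is recorded as unknown. The annotated layout comprises a CMV-driven cassette, an SV40 poly(A) signal, an f1 ori and a dual-promoter NeoR/KanR marker. The plasmid replicates in E. coli at high copy from a ColE1/pUC-type origin and is selected with kanamycin. The aminoglycoside phosphotransferase gene sits behind both a bacterial (bla) promoter and the SV40 enhancer/early promoter and is followed by an HSV TK poly(A) signal. This arrangement lets the same marker confer kanamycin resistance in bacteria and, in principle, G418 resistance in transfected mammalian cells.

The expression cassette uses the human CMV immediate-early enhancer and promoter, followed by a T7 promoter that could also support transcription by T7 RNA polymerase. The annotated coding features are, in order, a V5 epitope tag, a streptavidin-binding peptide (SBP) and the 4EHP coding sequence, consistent with an N-terminally tagged fusion, and the cassette ends at the SV40 poly(A) signal. V5 allows immunodetection, while SBP permits affinity capture on streptavidin resin. This makes the construct suitable for pulldown and interaction studies, in line with the associated work on selective binding of GIGYF1/2 proteins to 4EHP and repression of target mRNAs. The meaning of the "_AE" suffix is not stated in the record. Several short annotations are fragments: the HIV-1 LTR, SV40 large T antigen, ble and bGH poly(A) hits. These are most likely backbone remnants or chance matches rather than functional elements. According to the depositor, the ORF was taken from the reference human transcript and protein entries.
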