Addgene plasmid #148588: pT7-V5-SBP-Hs4EHP_AE
Purpose: Mammalian Expression of Hs4EHP
Depositing lab: Elisa Izaurralde. Depositing organization: Max Planck Institute for Developmental Biology. Publication: GIGYF1/2 proteins use auxiliary sequences to selectively bind to 4EHP and repress target mRNA expression. Peter D, Weber R, Sandmeir F, Wohlbold L, Helms S, Bawankar P, Valkov E, Igreja C, Izaurralde E. Genes Dev. 2017 Jun 1;31(11):1147-1161. doi: 10.1101/gad.299420.117. Epub 2017 Jul 11. PubMed 28698298.
Backbone
  Vector backbone: Unknown
  Vector type: Mammalian Expression
Growth in bacteria
  Bacterial resistance: Kanamycin, 50 μg/mL
  Growth temperature: 37°C
  Growth strain: DH5alpha
  Copy number: High Copy
Gene/Insert
  Gene/Insert name: Hs4EHP (alt name: eIF4E-2)
  Species: H. sapiens (human)
  Entrez Gene: EIF4E2 (a.k.a. 4E-LP, 4EHP, EIF4EL3, IF4e, h4EHP)
  Cloning method: Unknown
Terms and licenses: Academic/Nonprofit Terms; Industry Terms: Not Available to Industry
Depositor comments: ORF extracted from NCBI:NM_004846 or UniProt.: O60573-1 Plasmids from this collection were made available to the research community and donated after the lab closed. Please note that the sequence provided by the depositing laboratory may be theoretical/predicted or based on Sanger sequencing results. There may be discrepancies between sequencing results obtained by Addgene and the depositor sequence. If an Addgene verified sequence is not available, please contact before placing your order to request that our lab fully sequence the plasmid.
How to cite: pT7-V5-SBP-Hs4EHP_AE was a gift from Elisa Izaurralde (Addgene plasmid # 148588 ; http://n2t.net/addgene:148588 ; RRID:Addgene_148588)
